Addgene plasmid #134623: pBa.GFP-KIF13B tail 442-1843
Purpose: Mammalian expression of mouse KIF13B 442-1843
Depositing lab: Marvin Bentley. Depositing organization: Rensselaer Polytechnic Institute. Publication: A novel strategy to visualize vesicle-bound kinesins reveals the diversity of kinesin-mediated transport. Yang R, Bostick Z, Garbouchian A, Luisi J, Banker G, Bentley M. Traffic. 2019 Aug 28. doi: 10.1111/tra.12692. PubMed 31461551.
Backbone
  Vector backbone: pBa-eGFP
  Vector type: Mammalian Expression
Growth in bacteria
  Bacterial resistance: Ampicillin, 100 μg/mL
  Growth temperature: 37°C
  Growth strain: NEB Stable
  Copy number: High Copy
Gene/Insert
  Gene/Insert name: KIF13B
  Species: M. musculus (mouse)
  Mutation: WT with deletion of the 441 N-terminal residues.
  Entrez Gene: Kif13b (a.k.a. 5330429L19Rik, 6030414C01, C130021D12Rik, GAKIN)
  Promoter: Chicken Beta actin
  Tag / fusion protein: eGFP (N terminal on insert)
  Cloning method: Restriction Enzyme; 5′ cloning site Unknown (unknown if destroyed)
Terms and licenses: Academic/Nonprofit Terms; Industry Terms: Not Available to Industry
Depositor comments: pBa vector is susceptable to recombination and should not be grown in fast growing bacteria or cloned using recombination.
How to cite: pBa.GFP-KIF13B tail 442-1843 was a gift from Marvin Bentley (Addgene plasmid # 134623 ; http://n2t.net/addgene:134623 ; RRID:Addgene_134623)
