[The description below was written by a language model from this plasmid's Addgene catalogue record and pLannotate feature annotations shown in this document.]
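Description:
pBa.GFP-KIF13B tail 442-1843 is a mammalian expression plasmid of about 11 kb built on the pBa-eGFP backbone. It produces a motorless fragment of mouse KIF13B (also known as GAKIN), a kinesin, fused to EGFP. Transcription is driven by the chicken β-actin promoter, followed by an intron annotated as a chicken β-actin/rabbit β-globin chimera that spans the sequence origin. This intron leads into the EGFP coding sequence. EGFP sits at the N-terminus of the insert, which encodes residues 442-1843 of KIF13B. The sequence is otherwise wild type, but the 441 N-terminal residues have been deleted. The automated annotation labels this region by similarity to the human KIF13B protein, whereas the catalogue record gives the species as mouse. The transcript is terminated by an SV40 polyadenylation signal, preceded by a short remnant of SV40 large T antigen sequence.

For propagation in E. coli, the plasmid carries a high-copy ColE1/pUC-type origin and a β-lactamase gene under its own promoter, which confers ampicillin resistance. The backbone also holds several cloning-vector leftovers with no evident role in the construct's use: fragments of lacI, lacZα, rop and bom, plus a lac promoter/operator region. No mammalian selection marker is annotated, which suggests transient transfection. The depositor notes that the pBa backbone is prone to recombination, and a recombination-deficient strain is the listed host.

According to the associated publication, the plasmid belongs to work on visualising vesicle-bound kinesins. A fluorescent tail fragment lacking the N-terminal region allows the kinesin's association with cargo vesicles to be imaged in living cells.
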