Features (pLannotate 1.2.2; 16 found; start..end, strand, type, name):
    817..1530    +  CDS            EGFP: EGFP is a basic (constitutively fluorescent) green fluorescent protein published in 1996, derived from Aequorea victoria. It is reported to be a rapidly-maturing weak dimer with moderate acid sensitivity.
   1606..5760    +  CDS            KIF13B (fragment): KI13B_HUMAN - Also known as GAKIN, KIAA0639. Experimental evidence at protein level: Swiss-Prot protein existence level 1. Involved in reorganization of the cortical cytoskeleton. Regulates axon formation by promoting the formation of extra axons. May be functionally important for the intracellular trafficking of MAGUKs and associated protein complexes. From Homo sapiens (Human).
   5777..5862    +  CDS            large T antigen (fragment): large T antigen from SV40 (simian virus 40)
   5885..6019    +  polyA_signal   SV40 poly(A) signal: SV40 polyadenylation signal
   6072..6094    -  protein_bind   lac operator (fragment): The lac repressor binds to the lac operator to inhibit transcription in E. coli. This inhibition can be relieved by adding lactose or isopropyl-β-D-thiogalactopyranoside (IPTG). lac repressor encoded by lacI
   6098..6128    -  promoter       lac promoter: promoter for the E. coli lac operon
   6143..6164    -  protein_bind   CAP binding site: CAP binding activates transcription in the presence of cAMP. E. coli catabolite activator protein
   6177..6269    -  CDS            lacI (fragment): lac repressor; lacI; The lac repressor binds to the lac operator to inhibit transcription in E. coli. This inhibition can be relieved by adding lactose or isopropyl-β-D-thiogalactopyranoside (IPTG).
   6452..7040    -  rep_origin     ori: high-copy-number ColE1/pMB1/pBR322/pUC origin of replication
   7211..8071    -  CDS            AmpR: β-lactamase; bla; confers resistance to ampicillin, carbenicillin, and related antibiotics
   8072..8176    -  promoter       AmpR promoter: bla
   8271..8306    +  CDS            rop (fragment): Rop protein, which maintains plasmids at low copy number; rop
   8408..8507    +  misc_feature   bom (fragment): basis of mobility region from pBR322
   8513..8667    -  CDS            lacZα (fragment): LacZα fragment of β-galactosidase; lacZ fragment
  10467..10741   +  promoter       chicken β-actin promoter: No description available
  10742..754     +  intron         chimeric intron (across the origin): chimera between introns from chicken β-actin and rabbit β-globin
>Addgene plasmid #134623 | pBa.GFP-KIF13B tail 442-1843 | addgene full sequence | sequence record 287990 | Addgene NGS Result
GGGGAGCGGCTCGGGGGGTGCGTGCGTGTGTGTGTGCGTGGGGAGCGCCGCGTGCGGCTCCGCGCTGCCC
GGCGGCTGTGAGCGCTGCGGGCGCGGCGCGGGGCTTTGTGCGCTCCGCAGTGTGCGCGAGGGGAGCGCGG
CCGGGGGCGGTGCCCCGCGGTGCGGGGGGGGCTGCGAGGGGAACAAAGGCTGCGTGCGGGGTGTGTGCGT
GGGGGGGTGAGCAGGGGGTGTGGGCGCGGCGGTCGGGCTGTAACCCCCCCCTGCACCCCCCTCCCCGAGT
TGCTGAGCACGGCCCGGCTTCGGGTGCGGGGCTCCGTGCGGGGCGTGGCGCGGGGCTCGCCGTGCCGGGC
GGGGGGTGGCGGCAGGTGGGGGTGCCGGGCGGGGCGGGGCCGCCTCGGGCCGGGGAGGGCTCGGGGGAGG
GGCGCGGCGGCCCCCGGAGCGCCGGCGGCTGTCGAGGCGCGGCGAGCCGCAGCCATTGCCTTTTATGGTA
ATCGTGCGAGAGGGCGCAGGGACTTCCTTTGTCCCAAATCTGTGCGGAGCCGAAATCTGGGAGGCGCCGC
CGCACCCCCTCTAGCGGGCGCGGGGCGAAGCGGTGCGGCGCCGGCAGGAAGGAAATGGGCGGGGAGGGCC
TTCGTGCGTCGCCGCGCCGCCGTCCCCTTCTCCATCTCCAGCCTCGGGGCTGTCCGCAGGGGGACGGCTG
CCTTCGGGGGGGACGGGGCAGGGCGGGGTTCGGCTTCTGGCGTGTGACCGGCGGGGTTTATATCTTCCCT
TCTCTGTTCCTCCGCAGCCCCCAAGCTTGGCGCGCCTAGGCCTACCATGGTGAGCAAGGGCGGGGAGCTG
TTCACCGGGGTGGTGCCCATCCTGGTCGAGCTGGACGGCGACGTAAACGGCCACAAGTTCAGCGTGTCCG
GCGAGGGCGAGGGCGATGCCACCTACGGCAAGCTGACCCTGAAGTTCATCTGCACCACCGGCAAGCTGCC
CGTGCCCTGGCCCACCCTCGTGACCACCCTGACCTACGGCGTGCAGTGCTTCAGCCGCTACCCCGACCAC
ATGAAGCAGCACGACTTCTTCAAGTCCGCCATGCCCGAAGGCTACGTCCAGGAGCGCACCATCTTCTTCA
AGGACGACGGCAACTACAAGACCCGCGCCGAGGTGAAGTTCGAGGGCGACACCCTGGTGAACCGCATCGA
GCTGAAGGGCATCGACTTCAAGGAGGACGGCAACATCCTGGGGCACAAGCTGGAGTACAACTACAACAGC
CACAACGTCTATATCATGGCCGACAAGCAGAAGAACGGCATCAAGGTGAACTTCAAGATCCGCCACAACA
TCGAGGACGGCAGCGTGCAGCTCGCCGACCACTACCAGCAGAACACCCCCATCGGCGACGGCCCCGTGCT
GCTGCCCGACAACCACTACCTGAGCACCCAGTCCGCCCTGAGCAAAGACCCCAACGAGAAGCGCGATCAC
ATGGTCCTGCTGGAGTTCGTGACCGCCGCCGGGATCACTCTCGGCATGGACGAGCTGTACGGCGGAGGAT
CCGGAGGCGGCTCTGGCGGAGGGCTGTACAAGGGCGGAGGATCCGGAGGCGGCTCTGGCGGAGGGAAGGT
TGGGGATGACAAGTGCTTCCTGGTTAACCTGAATGCTGACCCAGCTCTGAATGAACTCCTGGTGTACTAC
TTAAAGGAGCACACGCTGATAGGGTCGGCCAATTCTCAGGACATCCAGCTCTGCGGGATGGGCATCCTCC
CTGAGCACGGCATCATAGACATCACGCCCGAGGGCCAGGTTGTGCTGACTCCTCAGAAGAACACCAGAAC
ATTTGTCAATGGGTCTTCTGTCTCCAGCCCCATCCAGCTGCACCATGGGGACAGGATACTGTGGGGAAAC
AACCATTTCTTCAGACTCAATCTGCCAAAAAAGAAAAAGAAAGCAGAGCGAGAGGACGAGGACCGTGAGG
CATCCCTGAAAAACGACAGTAGTTCTGAGCAGCTGGATGCCGACGGCGACTCCTCCAGTGAGGTGTCCAG
CGAGATCAACTTCAACTTTGAGTATGCACAGATGGAGGTGACCATGAAGGCTCTGGGCAGCAATGACCCA
ATGCAGTCCATACTGAGCAGCCTAGAACAGCAGCATGAGGAGGAGAAGCGGTCTGCTCTGGAGCGCCAGA
GGCTCATGTACGAACACGAACTGGAACAGCTTCGAAGAAGGCTGTCTCCTGAGAGGCAGGACTGCCGCGG
TGTGGACCGGCTCTCCTTCCACTCGCCCAGTGCCCAGCAGCGCTTGAAACAGTGGGCTGAAGAGAGAGAA
GCAACATTGAATAACAGCTTGATGAGGCTGAGGGAGCAGATTGTAAAGGCCAACCTGCTGGTTCGGGAAG
CTAGTTACATCGCAGAAGAGTTGGATAAAAGAACCGAGTATAAAGTTACCCTCCAGATTCCAACCTCCAG
TCTGGATGCCAATAGGAAGCGAGGCTCTCTCCTCAGTGAACCTGCCATCCAGGTGAGAAGAAAGGGCAAA
GGAAAGCAGATTTGGTCTTTGGAAAAGCTGGAAAACAGGCTTTTGGATATGAGAGACCTCTACCAGGAGT
GGAAGGAGTGTGAAGAAGACAGCCCGGTTAGCCGGTCCTACTTCAAGCGTGCTGACCCATTCTATGATGA
GCAGGAAAACCATAGTCTCATCGGTGTGGCCAATGTCTTCCTGGAGACCCTGTTTTATGACGTGAAGTTA
CAGTATGCTGTGCCGATCATCAACCAGAAGGGAGAGGTGGCAGGCCGGCTGCATGTGGAGGTGATGCGAC
TCAGTGGGGCTATTGGGGAGAGGATTGCAGGAGGAGACGATCCTACAGAGGTCAGCTCTGAAAAGGAAGC
CCAGGAGAACAGGCTGGTCTGCATGGTTAAAATACTCCAAGCCACAGGGTTGCCGCAGCATCTGTGTCAC
TTTGTCTTCTGCAAATATGACTTCTGGGATCAGCAGGAGCCAGTGACCGTTGCCCCTGAAGTGGATACGT
CTTCGTCTCCCACCAGCAAGCAGCCACAGTGTATGGTTGTGTTCGATCACTGCAGTGAGTTCAGTGTTAA
CATCACAGAAGACTTCATTGAATATCTCTCAGAAGGGGCCCTAGCCATTGAAGTATATGGACATAAAATG
AATGATCCCCGGAAAAACCCAGCCCTGTGGGACTTGGGGATCATCCAAGCAAAAACAAGGAGTCTTCGGG
ACAGGTGGAGTGAAGTCACCAGAAAGTTGGAATTCTGGGTTCAGATCTTGGAACAGAATGAGAATGGTGA
TTACTGTCCGGTGGAAGTAATTGCTGCAAAAGATGTCCCCACAGGAGGGATCTTCCAGCTCCGACAGGGG
CAGTCTCGGCGAGTTCAAGTTGAAGTGAAGTCTGTGCAGGAGTCAGGAACTTTACCACTGATGGAAGAGT
GCATATTGTCAGTTGGCATTGGGTGTGTGAAAGTTAGGCCACTCCGGTCCCCTAAGATCCACGAGAATGT
CCATGAGGAAGAGGAGGACATGGACAGCTACCAGGATAGGGATTTAGAGCGGCTTCGTAGAAAATGGCTC
AATGCATTAACCAAACGTCAAGAATACTTGGATCAACAACTGCAGAAGCTTGTCAGTAAACATGACAAAA
CTGAGGATGATGCTGACCGAGAGGCACAGCTCCTGGAGATGCGGCTGACGCTCACAGAGGAAAGAAATGC
AGTGATGGTGCCTTCTGCTGGGAGTGGCATTCCAGGGGCCCCTGCAGAATGGACCCCAGTGCCTGGGATG
GAGACCCACATTCCTGTTATATTTCTTGACTTAAATGCGGATGATTTCAGCTCTCAGGATAATCTCGATG
ACCCAGAAGCAGGATGGGATGCTACCCTGACTGGGGAAGAGGAGGAGGAGTTCTTTGAGCTGCAGATTGT
GAAACAACACGATGGAGAGGTGAAGGCAGAGGCCTCCTGGGACTCTGCAGTGCACAGCTGTCCTCAACTC
AGTAAGGGCACACCTGCTGACGAGCGAGTGTTCCTCATCCTGCGAGTGACTGTCCAGCTCAGCCATCCTG
CCGACATGCAGCTGGTCCTACGCAAGAGGATTTGTGTCCATGTTCATGGGCGCCAGGGCTTTGCTCAAAG
TCTCCTCAAAAAGATGTCTCACCGGAGCTCTATTCCTGGCTGTGGAGTGACCTTTGAAATCGTCTCCAAT
ATTCCAGAGGATGCCCAGGGAGTGGAGGAGCGAGAGGCACTGGCAAGGATGGCAGCTAACGTGGAAAACC
CAGCATCTGCTGACTCCGAGGCCTATATTGAGAAGTACTTGAGGAGTGTGCTGGCCGTGGAAAACCTCCT
GACTTTAGATCGCCTGCGTCAGGAAGTGGCCGTGAAGGAGCAGCTGACGGGGAAGGGGAAGCTGAGCCGA
AGGAGTATCAGCTCCCCCAGCATGAACAGATTGTCAGGAAGCCGGCAGGAGCTTAGCCCATCCCACAGTC
TAGGCAGCAACAAGGGCCGGTGGGAAAGTCAACAGGATGTGTCCCAAACACTAGTTTCCAGAGGAATAGC
TCCAGGCCCTCCAGCTCTCTCTGTTTCGCCCCAAAATAACCAGTCTCCTGATCCTGGACTGGGAGGCGTG
GCAGCCTCTTACTTGAACCCAGTGAAGTCCCTGGTGCCACAGATGCCAAAGCTGCTGAAGTCTCTCTTCC
CTGTTCGGGATGACAGAAGGGGGAGACACTCATCTCCCCTTGCACACCAGGCTCAACAAGGCAGCCCTGG
GCCTAGTGGGGCTTTGGAATCCATGGTGAAGATGGCGGCCCCTGCAGTAAAGATCTGTGACAAACCTGTC
AAAGTGTCTTCCCCTCCATCTCCCATGGTGGTTACTCAGCCCCCAGAAGGACAGGATGGACCACCCAGCC
CTTTGAGTGAAGCTTCAAGTGGCTACTTCTCTCACAGTGTCTCTTCTGCCACCCTGTCAGAAACACTCAC
CTTAGGCCTGGACACCACAGGCCTCGGCAGCCAGACGCCTGGTTCCCCCCCTGCCCTGTGTCAGGTCACC
CCAGAGCCTGAGCTGGCTTTCCTCTCCTGCACACTAAGCCATCCTCCTGCCCCAGAGGAGGCCCACGTAC
CTGCAGCTCCTACTCAAAGCACAGAGCTGGAGGTTCCCAGAGCACCTCTTCTTTCTGAACCCGCGTCTGC
TGTACCCACGTCCCCATTCAGAATCCGGAAAGTGCGGACCTCAGAGCTTAAGTCCTTCACAGGCATGCTG
GGTGGTGCCTCCTCCGGAGCAGAGGAGGACCCCCTGGCTTCAGAAGACCCCAGCAATGCTAGGGGACAGA
CTCTGGGGAGGCTAGAAGTAACATCTGACTCTGAGGATGCCAGCGAAGTCCCTGAGTGGCTCAGGGAGGG
AGAGTATGTTGTTGTGGGCACCAACAAGACGGGCATTGTACGGTATATTGGACCAACTGATTTCCAGGAG
GGAACATGGATTGGTGTGGAGCTGGATCTGCCTGCAGGAAAGAATGATGGCTCCATTGGTGGGAAACAGT
ATTTCAGGTGCAACCCTGGCTATGGGCTGCTGGTGAGGCCCAGCCGGGTCCGCAGGGCTGTGGGCACTGG
GCGCAGGCGCAGTTCAGGGCTCCAGCCTCAGGGAGCCCCAGAGGTCCGCAGAAGTGCTACCATCTCGGGC
TCTGCCACCAACCTGGCTTCACTGACAGCTGCACTGGCCAAGGGAGACAGGAGTTACAAGAATCCTGAGA
ACCGGAAGTCCTGGGCCAGCTAAGTCTAGATAAGTAATGATCATAATCAGCCATATCACATCTGTAGAGG
TTTTACTTGCTTTAAAAAACCTCCCACACCTCCCCCTGAACCTGAAACATAAAATGAATGCAATTGTTGT
TGTTAACTTGTTTATTGCAGCTTATAATGGTTACAAATAAAGCAATAGCATCACAAATTTCACAAATAAA
GCATTTTTTTCACTGCATTCTAGTTGTGGTTTGTCCAAACTCATCAATGTATCTTATCATGTCTGGATCC
CCGGGTACCGAGCTCGAATTCGTAATCATGTCATAGCTGTTTCCTGTGTGAAATTGTTATCCGCTCACAA
TTCCACACAACATACGAGCCGGAAGCATAAAGTGTAAAGCCTGGGGTGCCTAATGAGTGAGCTAACTCAC
ATTAATTGCGTTGCGCTCACTGCCCGCTTTCCAGTCGGGAAACCTGTCGTGCCAGCTGCATTAATGAATC
GGCCAACGCGCGGGGAGAGGCGGTTTGCGTATTGGGCGCTCTTCCGCTTCCTCGCTCACTGACTCGCTGC
GCTCGGTCGTTCGGCTGCGGCGAGCGGTATCAGCTCACTCAAAGGCGGTAATACGGTTATCCACAGAATC
AGGGGATAACGCAGGAAAGAACATGTGAGCAAAAGGCCAGCAAAAGGCCAGGAACCGTAAAAAGGCCGCG
TTGCTGGCGTTTTTCCATAGGCTCCGCCCCCCTGACGAGCATCACAAAAATCGACGCTCAAGTCAGAGGT
GGCGAAACCCGACAGGACTATAAAGATACCAGGCGTTTCCCCCTGGAAGCTCCCTCGTGCGCTCTCCTGT
TCCGACCCTGCCGCTTACCGGATACCTGTCCGCCTTTCTCCCTTCGGGAAGCGTGGCGCTTTCTCATAGC
TCACGCTGTAGGTATCTCAGTTCGGTGTAGGTCGTTCGCTCCAAGCTGGGCTGTGTGCACGAACCCCCCG
TTCAGCCCGACCGCTGCGCCTTATCCGGTAACTATCGTCTTGAGTCCAACCCGGTAAGACACGACTTATC
GCCACTGGCAGCAGCCACTGGTAACAGGATTAGCAGAGCGAGGTATGTAGGCGGTGCTACAGAGTTCTTG
AAGTGGTGGCCTAACTACGGCTACACTAGAAGAACAGTATTTGGTATCTGCGCTCTGCTGAAGCCAGTTA
CCTTCGGAAAAAGAGTTGGTAGCTCTTGATCCGGCAAACAAACCACCGCTGGTAGCGGTGGTTTTTTTGT
TTGCAAGCAGCAGATTACGCGCAGAAAAAAAGGATCTCAAGAAGATCCTTTGATCTTTTCTACGGGGTCT
GACGCTCAGTGGAACGAAAACTCACGTTAAGGGATTTTGGTCATGAGATTATCAAAAAGGATCTTCACCT
AGATCCTTTTAAATTAAAAATGAAGTTTTAAATCAATCTAAAGTATATATGAGTAAACTTGGTCTGACAG
TTACCAATGCTTAATCAGTGAGGCACCTATCTCAGCGATCTGTCTATTTCGTTCATCCATAGTTGCCTGA
CTCCCCGTCGTGTAGATAACTACGATACGGGAGGGCTTACCATCTGGCCCCAGTGCTGCAATGATACCGC
GAGACCCACGCTCACCGGCTCCAGATTTATCAGCAATAAACCAGCCAGCCGGAAGGGCCGAGCGCAGAAG
TGGTCCTGCAACTTTATCCGCCTCCATCCAGTCTATTAATTGTTGCCGGGAAGCTAGAGTAAGTAGTTCG
CCAGTTAATAGTTTGCGCAACGTTGTTGCCATTGCTACAGGCATCGTGGTGTCACGCTCGTCGTTTGGTA
TGGCTTCATTCAGCTCCGGTTCCCAACGATCAAGGCGAGTTACATGATCCCCCATGTTGTGCAAAAAAGC
GGTTAGCTCCTTCGGTCCTCCGATCGTTGTCAGAAGTAAGTTGGCCGCAGTGTTATCACTCATGGTTATG
GCAGCACTGCATAATTCTCTTACTGTCATGCCATCCGTAAGATGCTTTTCTGTGACTGGTGAGTACTCAA
CCAAGTCATTCTGAGAATAGTGTATGCGGCGACCGAGTTGCTCTTGCCCGGCGTCAATACGGGATAATAC
CGCGCCACATAGCAGAACTTTAAAAGTGCTCATCATTGGAAAACGTTCTTCGGGGCGAAAACTCTCAAGG
ATCTTACCGCTGTTGAGATCCAGTTCGATGTAACCCACTCGTGCACCCAACTGATCTTCAGCATCTTTTA
CTTTCACCAGCGTTTCTGGGTGAGCAAAAACAGGAAGGCAAAATGCCGCAAAAAAGGGAATAAGGGCGAC
ACGGAAATGTTGAATACTCATACTCTTCCTTTTTCAATATTATTGAAGCATTTATCAGGGTTATTGTCTC
ATGAGCGGATACATATTTGAATGTATTTAGAAAAATAAACAAATAGGGGTTCCGCGCACATTTCCCCGAA
AAGTGCCACCTGACGTCTAAGAAACCATTATTATCATGACATTAACCTATAAAAATAGGCGTATCACGAG
GCCCTTTCGTCTCGCGCGTTTCGGTGATGACGGTGAAAACCTCTGACACATGCAGCTCCCGGAGACGGTC
ACAGCTTGTCTGTAAGCGGATGCCGGGAGCAGACAAGCCCGTCAGGGCGCGTCAGCGGGTGTTGGCGGGT
GTCGGGGCTGGCTTAACTATGCGGCATCAGAGCAGATTGTACTGAGAGTGCACCATATGCGGTGTGAAAT
ACCGCACAGATGCGTAAGGAGAAAATACCGCATCAGGCGCCATTCGCCATTCAGGCTGCGCAACTGTTGG
GAAGGGCGATCGGTGCGGGCCTCTTCGCTATTACGCCAGCTGGCGAAAGGGGGATGTGCTGCAAGGCGAT
TAAGTTGGGTAACGCCAGGGTTTTCCCAGTCACGACGTTGTAAAACGACGGCCAGTGCCAAGTTGGGATC
TTTGCATTGGCCCACGGCTCTCAGGATGGGGATGCTCCCCTTCAGCACCCGGTTCCCCTTGGAAACTGAT
GGTCCTGGCTCTGTGGCATGGCAGTGGCACTGTGAGGAGCCCCCTACCAGCAGCACACAGTGGGGTTGGC
ACTGCCACGCTCCGGATGCCGCGCTCTGATCCAACCCCATAATCAAGGGAACCCGAATTGCCCCATCATT
GCCCCCACCACCCCCATCCTGCCGGGCCCTCACACCCCACGCTGCCTTCTGGTGACATTCCCCAGCCCAA
ACCCACGGCTTCATGGCTACCGCGGGGCATTTCCCATTGCCGCCCCATTATCAGCTCTGCACACCTCCCG
CTGTACCCATGCCTCGTGGCTGCCCTTCTTTGACGTATAATCTTCTAATTAATACCCGGCCTTGTCAAAG
TGGAGCACAAACGTTAATTAATTCCCCAGCAGGCAGGTAATTAACAGTGTGACTCCCTTTTTGCTGCGAG
TGGGGCTGATACAGAGAGATGTGGCACTATGGAGCCCACGGGGTCCTGGCACTGGGTGCCCACGGAGGTC
CCCATGTGCTGCAGTGTCACCGCCTCCGAGGAGACAGTATTGTCCCTGCGGTGTCCCTGCAGCTCAGCTC
TGTCCACAGGGCCACCTCCAGTTTGGAGGGGACACAATGCAGCCCCGATGCAACCCATCCTCGCAGCATC
CCAGGGACAAAGACCCCACTGCAAGACCGCACACAGGGCTGGGTCCCGCTCCCCTAATATCTACAGTGCT
TCTTGCATGGCCCCTTAATCAATGCAGTTAATCAGCATGCGCTCATGCACCGCTCTGGAGCTGCAAAGCC
CCTCGCAGCGCTGCTCACCAACACCGCGCACCGCCCCGGCCCAGCCTGCAGCACGCGCTGCAAACAGGAA
AGAAACAAAATATTGCCCAAATGTAGGCAAAGGCATTCGGCTGCCTTGACCTCCGCCGGGCCGGGCCCTG
CCTGACTCAGCTCCTTACTCAGCGCTCGCTTCCTCCCTCCGGCTGCCACCGCCGCAGCGCACACCCTGAC
AAAGAGTGGCCCTTAACGGGCTCTGAGGTGCACCCAGCAGTGCACTCAGCAGTCCAAGGGCCGGCCTGGA
GGTTTGCACCGCTACGTGCTGACATTAGCATTGAACTTGGCCCTGGGTAGTGCTGCAGGCCGGGCGGGGT
GGGTGTAGAGAGTGCAGCGCGCGTTGCACCCGGTGCCCCTTCCCCTCCCTTGCATCCCAGCAGGCTGCAC
CCCAGCACCAGGCCCGTGCATGCATGCTCCTGGTGTTATTGCAGCCTGGTGCATGCATGCGTCTTGATGG
TGCAGCGCTGTGCATGCATCCTCCTTGGTGTGTAGCAGTCTAGTGCATGCATACCCCTCGGTGTTATTGC
TGCTCTGTGCACGCACGCTCATTGTATCACTTCATCCCAGTGCATGCACTCACACTGGAGCGATTGCTGC
TCGGTGCACGCACACTCATTGTATCACTGCAGCTCAGTGGCTGCACGCACACCGGTGTTATTGCTGCTCG
GTGCGTGCATGCACATCAGTGTCGCTGCAGCTCAGTGCATGCACGCTCATTGCCCATCGCTATCCCTGCC
TCTCCTGCTGGCGCTCCCCGGGAGGTGACTTCAAGGGGACCGCAGGACCACCTCGGGGGTGGGGGGAGGG
CTGCACACGCGGACCCCGCTCCCCCTCCCCAACAAAGCACTGTGGAATCAAAAAGGGGGGAGGGGGGATG
GAGGGGCGCGTCACACCCCCGCCCCACACCCTCACCTCGAGGTGAGCCCCACGTTCTGCTTCACTCTCCC
CATCTCCCCCCCCTCCCCACCCCCAATTTTGTATTTATTTATTTTTTAATTATTTTGTGCAGCGATGGGG
GCGGGGGGGGGGGGGCGCGCGCCAGGCGGGGCGGGGCGGGGCGAGGGGCGGGGCGGGGCGAGGCGGAGAG
GTGCGGCGGCAGCCAATCAGAGCGGCGCGCTCCGAAAGTTTCCTTTTATGGCGAGGCGGCGGCGGCGGCG
GCCCTATAAAAAGCGAAGCGCGCGGCGGGCGGGAGTCGCTGCGCGCTGCCTTCGCCCCGTGCCCCGCTCC
GCCGCCGCCTCGCGCCGCCCGCCCCGGCTCTGACTGACCGCGTTACTCCCACAGGTGAGCGGGCGGGACG
GCCCTTCTCCTCCGGGCTGTAATTAGCGCTTGGTTTAATGACGGCTCGTTTCTTTTCTGTGGCTGCGTGA
AAGCCTTAAAGGGCTCCGGGAGGGCCCTTTGTGCGGG
